>Addgene plasmid #22365 | pCI-MOR236-1 | depositor full sequence | sequence record 10274 | Author sequence
TCAATATTGGCCATTAGCCATATTATTCATTGGTTATATAGCATAAATCAATATTGGCTATTGGCCATTG
CATACGTTGTATCTATATCATAATATGTACATTTATATTGGCTCATGTCCAATATGACCGCCATGTTGGC
ATTGATTATTGACTAGTTATTAATAGTAATCAATTACGGGGTCATTAGTTCATAGCCCATATATGGAGTT
CCGCGTTACATAACTTACGGTAAATGGCCCGCCTGGCTGACCGCCCAACGACCCCCGCCCATTGACGTCA
ATAATGACGTATGTTCCCATAGTAACGCCAATAGGGACTTTCCATTGACGTCAATGGGTGGAGTATTTAC
GGTAAACTGCCCACTTGGCAGTACATCAAGTGTATCATATGCCAAGTCCGCCCCCTATTGACGTCAATGA
CGGTAAATGGCCCGCCTGGCATTATGCCCAGTACATGACCTTACGGGACTTTCCTACTTGGCAGTACATC
TACGTATTAGTCATCGCTATTACCATGGTGATGCGGTTTTGGCAGTACACCAATGGGCGTGGATAGCGGT
TTGACTCACGGGGATTTCCAAGTCTCCACCCCATTGACGTCAATGGGAGTTTGTTTTGGCACCAAAATCA
ACGGGACTTTCCAAAATGTCGTAATAACCCCGCCCCGTTGACGCAAATGGGCGGTAGGCGTGTACGGTGG
GAGGTCTATATAAGCAGAGCTCGTTTAGTGAACCGTCAGATCACTAGAAGCTTTATTGCGGTAGTTTATC
ACAGTTAAATTGCTAACGCAGTCAGTGCTTCTGACACAACAGTCTCGAACTTAAGCTGCAGAAGTTGGTC
GTGAGGCACTGGGCAGGTAAGTATCAAGGTTACAAGACAGGTTTAAGGAGACCAATAGAAACTGGGCTTG
TCGAGACAGAGAAGACTCTTGCGTTTCTGATAGGCACCTATTGGTCTTACTGACATCCACTTTGCCTTTC
TCTCCACAGGTGTCCACTCCCAGTTCAATTACAGCTCTTAAGGCTAGAGTACTTAATACGACTCACTATA
GGCTAGCATGAATGGCACAGAAGGCCCTAACTTCTACGTGCCCTTCTCCAATGCGACGGGTGTGGTACGC
GAATTCACGCGTATGGAAATACCACACAATATTACAGAGTTTTTTATGCTGGGACTTTCTCAGAGGCCAG
AGATCCAGAGACTTCTCTTTGTGGTCTTCTTGGTTATCTATGCAGTCACAGTTTGTGGCAACATGCTCAT
TGTGGTCACTGTCACCTTCAGCTCCAGCCTGGCTTCTCCCATGTATTTCTTCCTTTCCAATCTATCCTTT
ATTGACACCTGCTATTCCTCTTCTTTGGCGCCTAAACTTATTGCTGATTCCTTGTATGAAGGGACGACTC
TTTCTTATGAGGGCTGCATGGCCCAGCTCTTTGGAGCTCATTTCCTGGGAGGTGTTGAGATCATTCTGCT
CACAGTGATGGCCTATGACCGCTATGTGGCCATCTGCAAACCCCTGCACTATACCACCACCATGACCAGG
CACCTTTGTGTCGTGCTGGTGGCGGTGGCTTGGCTGGGTGGTTTCCTGCATTCGTTGGTTCAGATCCTTC
TGATTTTTCAGTTGCCTTTCTGTGGACCCAATGTAATAAACCACTTTGTGTGTGACTTGTATCCTTTACT
GGAGCTGGCCTGCACCAACACATACGTCATCGGCCTGCTGGTGGTGGCCAACAGTGGTGTGATTTGCCTG
CTGAACTTCCTCATGTTGGCTGCCTCGTACATTGTCATCTTGCACTCTTTGCGGTCCCACAGTGCAGAGG
GGAGACGGAAAGCTCTGTCTACCTGTGGGGCTCACTTCACTGTGGTTACTATGTTCTTTGTGCCCTGTAT
ATTTAGTTATATGCGTCCATCGACTACTTTACCTATAGATAAAAACATGGCAGTGTTTTATGGTATTCTC
ACACCCATGTTGAATCCACTCATTTATACTCTGAGAAATGAAGAAGTGAAAGATGCCATGAGAAAGCTCT
TCACACGCTCAGAAGTTGTAGGTGCCTGAGCGGCCGCTTCGAGCAGACATGATAAGATACATTGATGAGT
TTGGACAAACCACAACTAGAATGCAGTGAAAAAAATGCTTTATTTGTGAAATTTGTGATGCTATTGCTTT
ATTTGTAACCATTATAAGCTGCAATAAACAAGTTAACAACAACAATTGCATTCATTTTATGTTTCAGGTT
CAGGGGGAGATGTGGGAGGTTTTTTAAAGCAAGTAAAACCTCTACAAATGTGGTAAAATCGATAAGGATC
CGGGCTGGCGTAATAGCGAAGAGGCCCGCACCGATCGCCCTTCCCAACAGTTGCGCAGCCTGAATGGCGA
ATGG
[124 nt withheld, positions 2385-2508]
C
[91 nt withheld, positions 2510-2600]
A
[49 nt withheld, positions 2602-2650]
CCTTTGACGTTGGAGTCCACGTTCTTT
[37 nt withheld, positions 2678-2714]
ACCCTATCTCGGTCTATTCTTTTGATTTATAAGGGATTTTGCCGATTTCGGCCTATTGGTTAAAAAATGA
GCTGATTTAACAAAAATTTAACGCGAATTTTAACAAAATATTAACGCTTACAATTTCCTGATGCGGTATT
TTCTCCTTACGCATCTGTGCGGTATTTCACACCGCATATGGTGCACTCTCAGTACAATCTGCTCTGATGC
CGCATAGTTAAGCCAGCCCCGACACCCGCCAACACCCGCTGACGCGCCCTGACGGGCTTGTCTGCTCCCG
GCATCCGCTTACAGACAAGCTGTGACCGTCTCCGGGAGCTGCATGTGTCAGAGGTTTTCACCGTCATCAC
CGAAACGCGCGAGACGAAAGGGCCTCGTGATACGCCTATTTTTATAGGTTAATGTCATGATAATAATGGT
TTCTTAGACGTCAGGTGGCACTTTTCGGGGAAATGTGCGCGGAACCCCTATTTGTTTATTTTTCTAAATA
CATTCAAATATGTATCCGCTCATGAGACAATAACCCTGATAAATGCTTCAATAATATTGAAAAAGGAAGA
GTATGAGTATTCAACATTTCCGTGTCGCCCTTATTCCCTTTTTTGCGGCATTTTGCCTTCCTGTTTTTGC
TCACCCAGAAACGCTGGTGAAAGTAAAAGATGCTGAAGATCAGTTGGGTGCACGAGTGGGTTACATCGAA
CTGGATCTCAACAGCGGTAAGATCCTTGAGAGTTTTCGCCCCGAAGAACGTTTTCCAATGATGAGCACTT
TTAAAGTTCTGCTATGTGGCGCGGTATTATCCCGTATTGACGCCGGGCAAGAGCAACTCGGTCGCCGCAT
ACACTATTCTCAGAATGACTTGGTTGAGTACTCACCAGTCACAGAAAAGCATCTTACGGATGGCATGACA
GTAAGAGAATTATGCAGTGCTGCCATAACCATGAGTGATAACACTGCGGCCAACTTACTTCTGACAACGA
TCGGAGGACCGAAGGAGCTAACCGCTTTTTTGCACAACATGGGGGATCATGTAACTCGCCTTGATCGTTG
GGAACCGGAGCTGAATGAAGCCATACCAAACGACGAGCGTGACACCACGATGCCTGTAGCAATGGCAACA
ACGTTGCGCAAACTATTAACTGGCGAACTACTTACTCTAGCTTCCCGGCAACAATTAATAGACTGGATGG
AGGCGGATAAAGTTGCAGGACCACTTCTGCGCTCGGCCCTTCCGGCTGGCTGGTTTATTGCTGATAAATC
TGGAGCCGGTGAGCGTGGGTCTCGCGGTATCATTGCAGCACTGGGGCCAGATGGTAAGCCCTCCCGTATC
GTAGTTATCTACACGACGGGGAGTCAGGCAACTATGGATGAACGAAATAGACAGATCGCTGAGATAGGTG
CCTCACTGATTAAGCATTGGTAACTGTCAGACCAAGTTTACTCATATATACTTTAGATTGATTTAAAACT
TCATTTTTAATTTAAAAGGATCTAGGTGAAGATCCTTTTTGATAATCTCATGACCAAAATCCCTTAACGT
GAGTTTTCGTTCCACTGAGCGTCAGACCCCGTAGAAAAGATCAAAGGATCTTCTTGAGATCCTTTTTTTC
TGCGCGTAATCTGCTGCTTGCAAACAAAAAAACCACCGCTACCAGCGGTGGTTTGTTTGCCGGATCAAGA
GCTACCAACTCTTTTTCCGAAGGTAACTGGCTTCAGCAGAGCGCAGATACCAAATACTGTTCTTCTAGTG
TAGCCGTAGTTAGGCCACCACTTCAAGAACTCTGTAGCACCGCCTACATACCTCGCTCTGCTAATCCTGT
TACCAGTGGCTGCTGCCAGTGGCGATAAGTCGTGTCTTACCGGGTTGGACTCAAGACGATAGTTACCGGA
TAAGGCGCAGCGGTCGGGCTGAACGGGGGGTTCGTGCACACAGCCCAGCTTGGAGCGAACGACCTACACC
GAACTGAGATACCTACAGCGTGAGCTATGAGAAAGCGCCACGCTTCCCGAAGGGAGAAAGGCGGACAGGT
ATCCGGTAAGCGGCAGGGTCGGAACAGGAGAGCGCACGAGGGAGCTTCCAGGGGGAAACGCCTGGTATCT
TTATAGTCCTGTCGGGTTTCGCCACCTCTGACTTGAGCGTCGATTTTTGTGATGCTCGTCAGGGGGGCGG
AGCCTATGGAAAAACGCCAGCAACGCGGCCTTTTTACGGTTCCTGGCCTTTTGCTGGCCTTTTGCTCACA
TGGCTCGACAGATCT
Features (pLannotate 1.2.2; 14 found; start..end, strand, type, name):
    140..517     +  enhancer       CMV enhancer: human cytomegalovirus immediate early enhancer
    519..718     +  promoter       CMV promoter: human cytomegalovirus (CMV) immediate early promoter
    857..989     +  intron         chimeric intron: chimera between introns from human β-globin and immunoglobulin heavy chain genes
   1034..1052    +  promoter       T7 promoter: promoter for bacteriophage T7 RNA polymerase
   1151..2038    +  CDS            Olfr1509: O1509_MOUSE - Also known as MOR244-3 From Mus musculus (Mouse).
   2083..2204    -  polyA_signal   SV40 poly(A) signal: SV40 polyadenylation signal
   2227..2295    -  CDS            large T antigen (fragment): large T antigen from SV40 (simian virus 40)
   2314..2381    +  CDS            lacZα (fragment): LacZα fragment of β-galactosidase; lacZ fragment
   2385..2813    +  rep_origin     f1 ori (sequence partly withheld): f1 bacteriophage origin of replication; arrow indicates direction of (+) strand synthesis
   2841..2940    -  misc_feature   bom (fragment): basis of mobility region from pBR322
   3042..3077    -  CDS            rop (fragment): Rop protein, which maintains plasmids at low copy number; rop
   3172..3276    +  promoter       AmpR promoter: bla
   3277..4137    +  CDS            AmpR: β-lactamase; bla; confers resistance to ampicillin, carbenicillin, and related antibiotics
   4308..4896    +  rep_origin     ori: high-copy-number ColE1/pMB1/pBR322/pUC origin of replication
