[The description below was written by a language model from this plasmid's Addgene catalogue record and pLannotate feature annotations shown in this document.]
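Description:
pCI-MOR236-1 is a mammalian expression plasmid built on the Promega pCI backbone and carrying the mouse olfactory receptor MOR236-1 (Olfr1264), a 927 bp insert cloned between the NheI and NotI sites, both of which are retained. The receptor carries an N-terminal Rho tag, a short rhodopsin-derived leader commonly added to odorant receptors to aid cell-surface trafficking and permit detection in heterologous cells. The plasmid is propagated in E. coli through a high-copy ColE1/pUC-type origin and selected with ampicillin via the β-lactamase gene and its own promoter. An f1 origin is also present, which allows single-stranded DNA production. The annotated lacZα, bom, rop and SV40 large T fragments are short backbone remnants rather than functional elements.

Expression is driven by the human cytomegalovirus immediate-early enhancer and promoter. This is followed by a chimeric β-globin/immunoglobulin intron, which generally improves transcript processing and expression, and transcripts are terminated by an SV40 polyadenylation signal downstream of the insert. A T7 promoter just upstream of the coding region permits in vitro transcription and serves as a sequencing primer site. The automated annotation labels the coding sequence as Olfr1509 (MOR244-3) rather than Olfr1264. This probably reflects a best-match call among closely related olfactory receptor family members, but the discrepancy cannot be resolved from the record alone. The 4,969 nt sequence length is broadly consistent with the stated backbone plus tagged insert. In line with the associated work on odor coding across a mammalian receptor repertoire, the construct is suited to transient expression of this receptor in cultured mammalian cells for functional odorant-response assays.
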