Addgene plasmid #22365: pCI-MOR236-1
Depositing lab: Hiroaki Matsunami. Depositing organization: Duke University. Publication: Odor coding by a Mammalian receptor repertoire. Saito H, Chi Q, Zhuang H, Matsunami H, Mainland JD. Sci Signal. 2009 . 2(60):ra9. 10.1126/scisignal.2000016 PubMed 19261596.
Backbone
  Vector backbone: pCI
  Backbone manufacturer: Promega
  Backbone size w/o insert (bp): 4006
  Vector type: Mammalian Expression
Growth in bacteria
  Bacterial resistance: Ampicillin, 100 μg/mL
  Growth temperature: 37°C
  Growth strain: DH5alpha
  Copy number: Unknown
Gene/Insert
  Gene/Insert name: MOR236-1 (alt name: Mus musculus olfactory receptor 1264)
  Species: M. musculus (mouse)
  Insert size (bp): 927
  GenBank ID: NM_021368
  Entrez Gene: Olfr1264 (a.k.a. Mor16, Ors16, MOR236-1)
  Tag / fusion protein: Rho (N terminal on insert)
  Cloning method: Restriction Enzyme; 5′ cloning site NheI (not destroyed); 3′ cloning site NotI (not destroyed)
  Sequencing primers: 5′ T7; 3′ EBV-rev
Terms and licenses: Academic/Nonprofit Terms; Industry Terms: Not Available to Industry
How to cite: pCI-MOR236-1 was a gift from Hiroaki Matsunami (Addgene plasmid # 22365 ; http://n2t.net/addgene:22365 ; RRID:Addgene_22365)
