>Addgene plasmid #22365 | pCI-MOR236-1 | addgene partial sequence | sequence record 28198 | 22365 with T7
GCCTACTTCTACGTGCCCTTCTCCAATGCGACGGGTGTGGTACGCGAATTCACGCGTATGGAAATACCAC
ACAATATTACAGAGTTTTTTATGCTGGGACTTTCTCAGAGGCCAGAGATCCAGAGACTTCTCTTTGTGGT
CTTCTTGGTTATCTATGCAGTCACAGTTTGTGGCAACATGCTCATTGTGGTCACTGTCACCTTCAGCTCC
AGCCTGGCTTCTCCCATGTATTTCTTCCTTTCCAATCTATCCTTTATTGACACCTGCTATTCCTCTTCTT
TGGCGCCTAAACTTATTGCTGATTCCTTGTATGAAGGGACGACTCTTTCTTATGAGGGCTGCATGGCCCA
GCTCTTTGGAGCTCATTTCCTGGGAGGTGTTGAGATCATTCTGCTCACAGTGATGGCCTATGACCGCTAT
GTGGCCATCTGCAAACCCCTGCACTATACCACCACCATGACCAGGCACCTTTGTGTCGTGCTGGTGGCGG
TGGCTTGGCTGGGTGGTTTCCTGCATTCGTTGGTTCAGATCCTTCTGATTTTTCAGTTGCCTTTCTGTGG
ACCCAATGTAATAAACCACTTTGTGTGTGACTTGTATCCTTTACTGGAGCTGGCCTGCACCAACACATAC
GTCATCGGCCTGCTGGTGGTGGCCAACAGTGGTGTGATTTGCCTGCTGAACTTCCTCATGTTGGCTGCCT
CGTACATTGTCATCTTGCACTCTTTGCGGTCCCACAGTGCAGAGGGGAGACGGAAAGCTCTGTCTACCTG
TGGGGCTCACTTCACTGTGGTTACTATGTTC
